>Addgene plasmid #223344 | pAAV-gfaABC1D-IgK-R-deLACCO1-COBRA | addgene full sequence | sequence record 441739 | Addgene NGS Result
CCTGCAGGCAGCTGCGCGCTCGCTCGCTCACTGAGGCCGCCCGGGCGTCGGGCGACCTTTGGTCGCCCGG
CCTCAGTGAGCGAGCGAGCGCGCAGAGAGGGAGTGGCCAACTCCATCACTAGGGGTTCCTGCGGCCGCAC
GCGTGGATCTAACATATCCTGGTGTGGAGTAGGGGACGCTGCTCTGACAGAGGCTCGGGGGCCTGAGCTG
GCTCTGTGAGCTGGGGAGGAGGCAGACAGCCAGGCCTTGTCTGCAAGCAGACCTGGCAGCATTGGGCTGG
CCGCCCCCCAGGGCCTCCTCTTCATGCCCAGTGAATGACTCACCTTGGCACAGACACAATGTTCGGGGTG
GGCACAGTGCCTGCTTCCCGCCGCACCCCAGCCCCCCTCAAATGCCTTCCGAGAAGCCCATTGAGCAGGG
GGCTTGCATTGCACCCCAGCCTGACAGCCTGGCATCTTGGGATAAAAGCAGCACAGCCCCCTAGGGGCTG
CCCTTGCTGTGTGGCGCCACCGGCGGTGGAGAACAAGGCTCTATTCAGCCTGTGCCCAGGAAAGGGGATC
AGGGGATGCCCAGGCATGGACAGTGGGTGGCAGGGGGGGAGAGGAGGGCTGTCTGCTTCCCAGAAGTCCA
AGGACACAAATGGGTGAGGGGAGAGCTCTCCCCATAGCTGGGCTGCGGCCCAACCCCACCCCCTCAGGCT
ATGCCAGGGGGTGTTGCCAGGGGCACCCGGGCATCGCCAGTCTAGCCCACTCCTTCATAAAGCCCTCGCA
TCCCAGGAGCGAGCAGAGCCAGAGCAGGTTGGAGAGGAGACGCATCACCTCCGCTGCTCGCGGGGATCCA
CCGGTGAGCTCTCTGGCTAACTAGAGAACCCACTGCTTACTGGCTTATCGAAATTAATACGACTCACTAT
AGGGAGACCCAAGCTGGCTAGCGTGCCGCCACCATGGCCTCGAGAATGGAGACCGACACCCTGCTGCTGT
GGGTGCTGCTGCTGTGGGTGCCCGGCTCCACCGGCGACAGATCTATGTTCTCTCCCATGGCAGTGGCCCA
GGCTCGACGCTATAAGTGGAGGATTCAAACCGCGTGGGATGCTGGAACAGTAGGCTACAGTCTGTTCCAA
AAGTTTACGGAGCGGGTAAAGGAGCTGACGGATGGTCAGCTTGAGGTCCAGCCTCTTCCAGCGGGTGCGG
TCGTAGGCACGTTTGATATGTTCGACGCGGTCAAGACTGGAGTTTTGGACGGAATGAATCCTTTCACGAA
CTATTGGGCAGAGAGGATGCCGGTTACAGCTTTCCTCTCCAGCTACGCCCTCGGGTTGGACCGACCTGAC
CAGTGGGAAACATGGTTTTACTCCCTGGGTGGCCTCGACAACGCCCGACGAGCCTTTGCCGAGCAAGGCC
TCTTCTACGTGGGACCAGTTCAGCACGACCTCAATACAATTCATTCAAAGAAGCCGATCCGGAGATTTGA
GGACTTCAAAGGTGTCAAGCTCCGAGTGCCAGGCGGCATGATTGCGGAAGTCTTTGCGGCCGCAGGAGCT
TCCACCGTCCTCTTGCCTGGGGGGGAGGTCAACCCCGCTCTGGAAAGAGGGGCAGTGACTGCGGTTTCCG
AGCGGATGTACCCCGAGGACGGCGCCCTGAAGAGCGAGATCAAGAAGGGGCTGAGGCTGAAGGACGGCGG
CCACTACGCCGCCGTGGTCAAGACCACCTACAAGGCCAAGAAGCCCGTGCAGCTGCCCGGCGCCTACGTC
GTCGACATCCGGTTGGACATCGTGTCCCACAACGAGGACTACACTATCGTGGAACAGTGCGAACGCGCCG
AGGGCCGCCACTCCACCGGCGGCGTGGTCGAGCTGGACAAGGGAGGTACAGGCGGGAGTCTGTTGAGCAA
GGGCGAGGAGGTTGACATGGCCATCGTCAAGGAGTTCATGCGCTTCAAGGTGCACATGGAGGGCTCCGTG
AACGGCCACGAGTTCGAGATCGAGGGCGAGGGCGAGGGCCGCCCCTACGAGGCCTTTCAGACCGCTAAGC
TGAAGGTGACCAAGGGTGGCCCCCTGCCCTTCGCCTGGGACATCCTATCCCCTCAGTTCATGTACGGCTC
CAAGGCCTACATTAAGCACCCAGCCGACATCCCCGACTACTTCAAGCTGTCCTTCCCCGAGGGCTTCAGG
TGGGAGCGCGTGATGTACTTCGAGGACGGCGGCATTATTCACGTTGACCAGGACTCCTCCCTGCAGGACG
GCGTATTCATCTACAAGGTGAAGCTGCGCGGCACCAACTTCCCCCCCGACGGCCCCGTAATGCAGAAGAA
GACCATGGGCTGGGAGCGGGGGCGTAGTGCGGCCAACTTTGTCGGGCCTGCAGTAAACTATAACTTGGGG
TTCCATCAGGAGGCAAAGTACATCATAATGGGGCCTCCAGAGACGCCTGCCATTCATCAACCTGTAGACC
TTATGGACTTCACCATAAACCTTAATCGGTGGCGAAGCCTTCCAAAGCCTCTGCAAGAAAGATTCATCGC
GGCGGTTCACGAGTACTCTTGGATTCACTACGCAGGCATTCGGAAGGCTAATTTGGAGGCGTGGCCGAAA
TATCGGCAGGCAGGTGTAGAGGTCATCCGGCTGGGCAACGAGGATGTTAGAAAGTTCAGGCGACTTGCTA
TCCCCATTTGGTTTAAGTGGGCTAAGATGGATAAATACTCACGAGAGGCTTTCGCGTCCCAACTGGAGTA
TATGAGAGGTATAGGTCACGTTACGGACGAGGAATTGAAGGGCTTGAGCCTGGGCTCCACCTCCGGCTCC
GGCAAGCCCGGCTCCGGCGAGGGCTCCACCAAGGGCGAATTCTCAGATAACGACTACGGTAAAGATGGGT
TGGCTGGGGCTTCCGGAGGCAGACGAAATGGCGCTATAACTGTGCTCAGTTTCATAACGTTCTACGTGGC
AGCATTTATGGTATTGTTGTAGAAGCTTATCGATAATCAACCTCTGGATTACAAAATTTGTGAAAGATTG
ACTGGTATTCTTAACTATGTTGCTCCTTTTACGCTATGTGGATACGCTGCTTTAATGCCTTTGTATCATG
CTATTGCTTCCCGTATGGCTTTCATTTTCTCCTCCTTGTATAAATCCTGGTTGCTGTCTCTTTATGAGGA
GTTGTGGCCCGTTGTCAGGCAACGTGGCGTGGTGTGCACTGTGTTTGCTGACGCAACCCCCACTGGTTGG
GGCATTGCCACCACCTGTCAGCTCCTTTCCGGGACTTTCGCTTTCCCCCTCCCTATTGCCACGGCGGAAC
TCATCGCCGCCTGCCTTGCCCGCTGCTGGACAGGGGCTCGGCTGTTGGGCACTGACAATTCCGTGGTGTT
GTCGGGGAAATCATCGTCCTTTCCTTGGCTGCTCGCCTATGTTGCCACCTGGATTCTGCGCGGGACGTCC
TTCTGCTACGTCCCTTCGGCCCTCAATCCAGCGGACCTTCCTTCCCGCGGCCTGCTGCCGGCTCTGCGGC
CTCTTCCGCGTCTTCGCCTTCGCCCTCAGACGAGTCGGATCTCCCTTTGGGCCGCCTCCCCGCATCGATA
CCGAGCGCTGCTCGAGAGATCTACGGGTGGCATCCCTGTGACCCCTCCCCAGTGCCTCTCCTGGCCCTGG
AAGTTGCCACTCCAGTGCCCACCAGCCTTGTCCTAATAAAATTAAGTTGCATCATTTTGTCTGACTAGGT
GTCCTTCTATAATATTATGGGGTGGAGGGGGGTGGTATGGAGCAAGGGGCAAGTTGGGAAGACAACCTGT
AGGGCCTGCGGGGTCTATTGGGAACCAAGCTGGAGTGCAGTGGCACAATCTTGGCTCACTGCAATCTCCG
CCTCCTGGGTTCAAGCGATTCTCCTGCCTCAGCCTCCCGAGTTGTTGGGATTCCAGGCATGCATGACCAG
GCTCAGCTAATTTTTGTTTTTTTGGTAGAGACGGGGTTTCACCATATTGGCCAGGCTGGTCTCCAACTCC
TAATCTCAGGTGATCTACCCACCTTGGCCTCCCAAATTGCTGGGATTACAGGCGTGAACCACTGCTCCCT
TCCCTGTCCTTCTGATTTTGTAGGTAACCACGTGCGGACCGAGCGGCCGCAGGAACCCCTAGTGATGGAG
TTGGCCACTCCCTCTCTGCGCGCTCGCTCGCTCACTGAGGCCGGGCGACCAAAGGTCGCCCGACGCCCGG
GCTTTGCCCGGGCGGCCTCAGTGAGCGAGCGAGCGCGCAGCTGCCTGCAGGGGCGCCTGATGCGGTATTT
TCTCCTTACGCATCTGTGCGGTATTTCACACCGCATA
[95 nt withheld, positions 4308-4402]
T
[46 nt withheld, positions 4404-4449]
C
[141 nt withheld, positions 4451-4591]
CCTTTGACGTTGGAGTCCACGTTCTTT
[37 nt withheld, positions 4619-4655]
ACTCTATCTCGGGCTATTCTTTTGATTTATAAGGGATTTTGCCGATTTCGGTCTATTGGTTAAAAAATGA
GCTGATTTAACAAAAATTTAACGCGAATTTTAACAAAATATTAACGTTTACAATTTTATGGTGCACTCTC
AGTACAATCTGCTCTGATGCCGCATAGTTAAGCCAGCCCCGACACCCGCCAACACCCGCTGACGCGCCCT
GACGGGCTTGTCTGCTCCCGGCATCCGCTTACAGACAAGCTGTGACCGTCTCCGGGAGCTGCATGTGTCA
GAGGTTTTCACCGTCATCACCGAAACGCGCGAGACGAAAGGGCCTCGTGATACGCCTATTTTTATAGGTT
AATGTCATGATAATAATGGTTTCTTAGACGTCAGGTGGCACTTTTCGGGGAAATGTGCGCGGAACCCCTA
TTTGTTTATTTTTCTAAATACATTCAAATATGTATCCGCTCATGAGACAATAACCCTGATAAATGCTTCA
ATAATATTGAAAAAGGAAGAGTATGAGTATTCAACATTTCCGTGTCGCCCTTATTCCCTTTTTTGCGGCA
TTTTGCCTTCCTGTTTTTGCTCACCCAGAAACGCTGGTGAAAGTAAAAGATGCTGAAGATCAGTTGGGTG
CACGAGTGGGTTACATCGAACTGGATCTCAACAGCGGTAAGATCCTTGAGAGTTTTCGCCCCGAAGAACG
TTTTCCAATGATGAGCACTTTTAAAGTTCTGCTATGTGGCGCGGTATTATCCCGTATTGACGCCGGGCAA
GAGCAACTCGGTCGCCGCATACACTATTCTCAGAATGACTTGGTTGAGTACTCACCAGTCACAGAAAAGC
ATCTTACGGATGGCATGACAGTAAGAGAATTATGCAGTGCTGCCATAACCATGAGTGATAACACTGCGGC
CAACTTACTTCTGACAACGATCGGAGGACCGAAGGAGCTAACCGCTTTTTTGCACAACATGGGGGATCAT
GTAACTCGCCTTGATCGTTGGGAACCGGAGCTGAATGAAGCCATACCAAACGACGAGCGTGACACCACGA
TGCCTGTAGCAATGGCAACAACGTTGCGCAAACTATTAACTGGCGAACTACTTACTCTAGCTTCCCGGCA
ACAATTAATAGACTGGATGGAGGCGGATAAAGTTGCAGGACCACTTCTGCGCTCGGCCCTTCCGGCTGGC
TGGTTTATTGCTGATAAATCTGGAGCCGGTGAGCGTGGGTCTCGCGGTATCATTGCAGCACTGGGGCCAG
ATGGTAAGCCCTCCCGTATCGTAGTTATCTACACGACGGGGAGTCAGGCAACTATGGATGAACGAAATAG
ACAGATCGCTGAGATAGGTGCCTCACTGATTAAGCATTGGTAACTGTCAGACCAAGTTTACTCATATATA
CTTTAGATTGATTTAAAACTTCATTTTTAATTTAAAAGGATCTAGGTGAAGATCCTTTTTGATAATCTCA
TGACCAAAATCCCTTAACGTGAGTTTTCGTTCCACTGAGCGTCAGACCCCGTAGAAAAGATCAAAGGATC
TTCTTGAGATCCTTTTTTTCTGCGCGTAATCTGCTGCTTGCAAACAAAAAAACCACCGCTACCAGCGGTG
GTTTGTTTGCCGGATCAAGAGCTACCAACTCTTTTTCCGAAGGTAACTGGCTTCAGCAGAGCGCAGATAC
CAAATACTGTTCTTCTAGTGTAGCCGTAGTTAGGCCACCACTTCAAGAACTCTGTAGCACCGCCTACATA
CCTCGCTCTGCTAATCCTGTTACCAGTGGCTGCTGCCAGTGGCGATAAGTCGTGTCTTACCGGGTTGGAC
TCAAGACGATAGTTACCGGATAAGGCGCAGCGGTCGGGCTGAACGGGGGGTTCGTGCACACAGCCCAGCT
TGGAGCGAACGACCTACACCGAACTGAGATACCTACAGCGTGAGCTATGAGAAAGCGCCACGCTTCCCGA
AGGGAGAAAGGCGGACAGGTATCCGGTAAGCGGCAGGGTCGGAACAGGAGAGCGCACGAGGGAGCTTCCA
GGGGGAAACGCCTGGTATCTTTATAGTCCTGTCGGGTTTCGCCACCTCTGACTTGAGCGTCGATTTTTGT
GATGCTCGTCAGGGGGGCGGAGCCTATGGAAAAACGCCAGCAACGCGGCCTTTTTACGGTTCCTGGCCTT
TTGCTGGCCTTTTGCTCACATGT
Features (pLannotate 1.2.2; 17 found; start..end, strand, type, name):
     12..39      +  repeat_region  AAV2 ITR (fragment): inverted terminal repeat of adeno-associated virus serotype 2 inverted
     68..95      +  repeat_region  AAV2 ITR (fragment): inverted terminal repeat of adeno-associated virus serotype 2 inverted
    846..879     +  LTR            5' LTR (truncated) (fragment): truncated 5' long terminal repeat (LTR) from HIV-1
    895..913     +  promoter       T7 promoter: promoter for bacteriophage T7 RNA polymerase
    956..1018    +  CDS            KV3A9_MOUSE (fragment): Experimental evidence at protein level: Swiss-Prot protein existence level 1. From Mus musculus (Mouse).
   1602..2326    +  CDS            HyPerRed (fragment): red fluorescent genetically encoded indicator for H2O2 ()
   2864..2959    +  CDS            COBL9 (fragment): COBL9_ARATH - Experimental evidence at transcript level: Swiss-Prot protein existence level 2. From Arabidopsis thaliana (Mouse-ear cress).
   2975..3563    +  misc_feature   WPRE: woodchuck hepatitis virus posttranscriptional regulatory element
   3595..4071    +  polyA_signal   hGH poly(A) signal: human growth hormone polyadenylation signal
   4111..4251    +  repeat_region  AAV2 ITR: inverted terminal repeat of adeno-associated virus serotype 2 inverted
   4256..4307    -  misc_feature   bom (fragment): basis of mobility region from pBR322
   4326..4781    +  rep_origin     f1 ori (sequence partly withheld): f1 bacteriophage origin of replication; arrow indicates direction of (+) strand synthesis
   4782..4831    -  misc_feature   bom (fragment): basis of mobility region from pBR322
   4933..4968    -  CDS            rop (fragment): Rop protein, which maintains plasmids at low copy number; rop
   5063..5167    +  promoter       AmpR promoter: bla
   5168..6028    +  CDS            AmpR: β-lactamase; bla; confers resistance to ampicillin, carbenicillin, and related antibiotics
   6199..6787    +  rep_origin     ori: high-copy-number ColE1/pMB1/pBR322/pUC origin of replication
