[The description below was written by a language model from this plasmid's Addgene catalogue record and pLannotate feature annotations shown in this document.]
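Description:
pAAV-gfaABC1D-IgK-R-deLACCO1-COBRA is a 6.8 kb adeno-associated virus transfer plasmid built on a pAAV backbone. It delivers a red fluorescent, genetically encoded biosensor for extracellular L-lactate. In bacteria it is maintained through a high-copy ColE1/pUC-type origin and selected with ampicillin via the β-lactamase gene. An f1 phage origin is also present. The expression cassette lies between AAV2 inverted terminal repeats, which direct replication and packaging of the intervening DNA into recombinant AAV particles. The right-hand ITR is annotated in full, but only short fragments of the left-hand ITR were detected. This is common in sequencing reads of these structured repeats.

The construct name indicates that expression is driven by gfaABC1D, a compact GFAP-derived promoter generally used for astrocyte-targeted expression. The automated feature table does not annotate this promoter, although an unannotated stretch upstream of the coding region would accommodate it. The open reading frame begins with a mouse immunoglobulin kappa light-chain leader (IgK), which routes the protein into the secretory pathway. The synthetic sensor, R-deLACCO1, follows. Part of it matches the HyPerRed entry, most likely because of a shared red fluorescent protein module rather than any peroxide-sensing function.

At the C terminus is a GPI-anchor signal derived from Arabidopsis COBL9 (the "COBRA" anchor), which tethers the secreted sensor to the outer face of the plasma membrane, where it can report lactate outside the cell. A WPRE and the human growth hormone polyadenylation signal boost transcript stability and processing. The short T7 promoter and HIV-1 LTR hits upstream of the coding sequence appear to be vector remnants or incidental matches. The associated work concerns in vivo imaging of extracellular L-lactate dynamics.
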