Addgene plasmid #223344: pAAV-gfaABC1D-IgK-R-deLACCO1-COBRA
Purpose: Biosensor for extracellular L-lactate
Depositing lab: Marie-Eve Paquet. Depositing organization: Universite Laval. Publication: A red fluorescent genetically encoded biosensor for in vivo imaging of extracellular L-lactate dynamics. Kamijo Y, Machler P, Ness N, Vu CQ, Kusakizako T, Mannuthodikayil J, Ku Z, Boisvert M, Grebenik E, Miyazaki I, Hashizume R, Sato H, Liu R, Hori Y, Tomita T, Katayama T, Furube A, Caraveo G, Paquet ME, Drobizhev M, Nureki O, Arai S, Brancaccio M, Campbell RE, Kleinfeld D, Nasu Y. Nat Commun. 2025 Oct 29;16(1):9531. doi: 10.1038/s41467-025-64484-x. PubMed 41162396.
Backbone
  Vector backbone: pAAV
  Vector type: AAV
Growth in bacteria
  Bacterial resistance: Ampicillin, 100 μg/mL
  Growth temperature: 37°C
  Growth strain: NEB Stable
  Copy number: High Copy
Gene/Insert
  Gene/Insert name: deLACCO1
  Species: Synthetic
  Tag / fusion protein: GPI-COBL9 Anchor (C terminal on insert)
  Cloning method: Restriction Enzyme; 5′ cloning site Unknown (unknown if destroyed); 3′ cloning site Unknown (unknown if destroyed)
Terms and licenses: Academic/Nonprofit Terms; Industry Terms: Not Available to Industry
How to cite: pAAV-gfaABC1D-IgK-R-deLACCO1-COBRA was a gift from Marie-Eve Paquet (Addgene plasmid # 223344 ; http://n2t.net/addgene:223344 ; RRID:Addgene_223344)
